>Addgene plasmid #128455 | pSMPUW_6.19_Ex_Ef1a-EGFP-HA-SV40-Zeo | addgene full sequence | sequence record 256467 | Addgene NGS Result
CGTTACATAACTTACGGTAAATGGCCCGCCTGGCTGACCGCCCAACGACCCCCGCCCATTGACGTCAATA
ATGACGTATGTTCCCATAGTAACGCCAATAGGGACTTTCCATTGACGTCAATGGGTGGAGTATTTACGGT
AAACTGCCCACTTGGCAGTACATCAAGTGTATCATATGCCAAGTACGCCCCCTATTGACGTCAATGACGG
TAAATGGCCCGCCTGGCATTATGCCCAGTACATGACCTTATGGGACTTTCCTACTTGGCAGTACATCTAC
GTATTAGTCATCGCTATTACCATGGTGATGCGGTTTTGGCAGTACATCAATGGGCGTGGATAGCGGTTTG
ACTCACGGGGATTTCCAAGTCTCCACCCCATTGACGTCAATGGGAGTTTGTTTTGGCACCAAAATCAACG
GGACTTTCCAAAATGTCGTAACAACTCCGCCCCATTGACGCAAATGGGCGGTAGGCGTGTACGGTGGGAG
GTCTATATAAGCAGAGCTGGTTTAGTGAACCGGGTCTCTCTGGTTAGACCAGATTTGAGCCTGGGAGCTC
TCTGGCTAACTAGGGAACCCACTGCTTAAGCCTCAATAAAGCTTGCCTTGAGTGCTTCAAGTAGTGTGTG
CCCGTCTGTTGTGTGACTCTGGTAACTAGAGATCCCTCAGACCCTTTTAGTCAGTGTGGAAAATCTCTAG
CAGTGGCGCCCGAACAGGGACCTGAAAGCGAAAGGGAAACCAGAGGAGCTCTCTCGACGCAGGACTCGGC
TTGCTGAAGCGCGCACGGCAAGAGGCGAGGGGCGGCGACTGCAGAGTACGCCAAAATTTTGACTAGCGGA
GGCTAGAAGGAGAGAGATGGGTGCGAGAGCGTCAGTATTAAGCGGGGGAAAATAGCGGCCGCCACAATTT
TAAAAGAAAAGGGGGGATTGGGGGGTACAGTGCAGGGGAAAGAATAGTAGACATAATAGCAACAGACATA
CAAACTAAAGAATTACAAAAACAAATTACAAAAATTCAAATTTTCGGGGGATCCGCGGAATTCGTCCACG
GTCCAATCTCGGTCCGAACGAGATATCTGCAAAGATGGATAAAGTTTTAAACAGAGAGGAATCTTTGCAG
CTAATGGACCTTCTAGGTCTTGAAAGGAGTGGGAATTGGCTCCGGTGCCCGTCAGTGGGCAGAGCGCACA
TCGCCCACAGTCCCCGAGAAGTTGGGGGGAGGGGTCGGCAATTGAACCGGTGCCTAGAGAAGGTGGCGCG
GGGTAAACTGGGAAAGTGATGTCGTGTACTGGCTCCGCCTTTTTCCCGAGGGTGGGGGAGAACCGTATAT
AAGTGCAGTAGTCGCCGTGAACGTTCTTTTTCGCAACGGGTTTGCCGCCAGAACACAGGTAAGTGCCGTG
TGTGGTTCCCGCGGGCCTGGCCTCTTTACGGGTTATGGCCCTTGCGTGCCTTGAATTACTTCCACCTGGC
TGCAGTACGTGATTCTTGATCCCGAGCTTCGGGTTGGAAGTGGGTGGGAGAGTTCGAGGCCTTGCGCTTA
AGGAGCCCCTTCGCCTCGTGCTTGAGTTGAGGCCTGGCCTGGGCGCTGGGGCCGCCGCGTGCGAATCTGG
TGGCACCTTCGCGCCTGTCTCGCTGCTTTCGATAAGTCTCTAGCCATTTAAAATTTTTGATGACCTGCTG
CGACGCTTTTTTTCTGGCAAGATAGTCTTGTAAATGCGGGCCAAGATCTGCACACTGGTATTTCGGTTTT
TGGGGCCGCGGGCGGCGACGGGGCCCGTGCGTCCCAGCGCACATGTTCGGCGAGGCGGGGCCTGCGAGCG
CGGCCACCGAGAATCGGACGGGGGTAGTCTCAAGCTGGCCGGCCTGCTCTGGTGCCTGGCCTCGCGCCGC
CGTGTATCGCCCCGCCCTGGGCGGCAAGGCTGGCCCGGTCGGCACCAGTTGCGTGAGCGGAAAGATGGCC
GCTTCCCGGCCCTGCTGCAGGGAGCTCAAAATGGAGGACGCGGCGCTCGGGAGAGCGGGCGGGTGAGTCA
CCCACACAAAGGAAAAGGGCCTTTCCGTCCTCAGCCGTCGCTTCATGTGACTCCACGGAGTACCGGGCGC
CGTCCAGGCACCTCGATTAGTTCTCGAGCTTTTGGAGTACGTCGTCTTTAGGTTGGGGGGAGGGGTTTTA
TGCGATGGAGTTTCCCCACACTGAGTGGGTGGAGACTGAAGTTAGGCCAGCTTGGCACTTGATGTAATTC
TCCTTGGAATTTGCCCTTTTTGAGTTTGGATCTTGGTTCATTCTCAAGCCTCAGACAGTGGTTCAAAGTT
TTTTTCTTCCATTTCAGGTGTCGTGAGGCGCGCCAACAAGTTTGTACAAAAAAGCAGGCTAAGCTGGCTA
GTTAAGCTTCGCCACCATGGTGAGCAAGGGCGAGGAGCTGTTCACCGGGGTGGTGCCCATCCTGGTCGAG
CTGGACGGCGACGTAAACGGCCACAAGTTCAGCGTGTCCGGCGAGGGCGAGGGCGATGCCACCTACGGCA
AGCTGACCCTGAAGTTCATCTGCACCACCGGCAAGCTGCCCGTGCCCTGGCCCACCCTCGTGACCACCCT
GACCTACGGCGTGCAGTGCTTCAGCCGCTACCCCGACCACATGAAGCAGCACGACTTCTTCAAGTCCGCC
ATGCCCGAAGGCTACGTCCAGGAGCGCACCATCTTCTTCAAGGACGACGGCAACTACAAGACCCGCGCCG
AGGTGAAGTTCGAGGGCGACACCCTGGTGAACCGCATCGAGCTGAAGGGCATCGACTTCAAGGAGGACGG
CAACATCCTGGGGCACAAGCTGGAGTACAACTACAACAGCCACAACGTCTATATCATGGCCGACAAGCAG
AAGAACGGCATCAAGGCCAACTTCAAGATCCGCCACAACATCGAGGACGGCAGCGTGCAGCTCGCCGACC
ACTACCAGCAGAACACCCCCATCGGCGACGGCCCCGTGCTGCTGCCCGACAACCACTACCTGAGCACCCA
GTCCGCCCTGAGCAAAGACCCCAACGAGAAGCGCGATCACATGGTCCTGCTGGAGTTCGTGACCGCCGCC
GGGATCACTCTCGGCATGGACGAGCTGTACAAGCACCCAGCTTTCTTGTACAAAGTGGTTTACCCATACG
ATGTTCCAGATTACGCTTAGTAATGAACCTTAGGAGCCAACAGCTAAGCACACACTTCGAATGCATCTCA
ATTAGTCAGCAACCAGGTGTGGAAAGTCCCCAGGCTCCCCAGCAGGCAGAAGTATGCAAAGCATGCGTCT
CAATTAGTCAGCAACCATAGTCCCGCCCCTAACTCCGCCCATCCCGCCCCTAACTCCGCCCAGTTCCGCC
CATTCTCCGCCCCATGGCTGACTAATTTTTTTTATTTATGCAGAGGCCGAGGCCGCCTCGGCCTCTGAGC
TATTCCAGAAGTAGTGAGGAGGCTTTTTTGGAGGCCTAGGCTTTTGCAAAAAGCTTTCTAGAGGTACCAC
CGGAGCTTATTTAAATGCCACCATGGCCAAGTTGACCAGTGCCGTTCCGGTGCTCACCGCGCGCGACGTC
GCCGGAGCGGTCGAGTTCTGGACCGACCGGCTCGGGTTCTCCCGGGACTTCGTGGAGGACGACTTCGCCG
GTGTGGTCCGGGACGACGTGACCCTGTTCATCAGCGCGGTCCAGGACCAGGTGGTGCCGGACAACACCCT
GGCCTGGGTGTGGGTGCGCGGCCTGGACGAGCTGTACGCCGAGTGGTCGGAGGTCGTGTCCACGAACTTC
CGGGACGCCTCCGGGCCGGCCATGACCGAGATCGGCGAGCAGCCGTGGGGGCGGGAGTTCGCCCTGCGCG
ACCCGGCCGGCAACTGCGTGCACTTCGTGGCCGAGGAGCAGGACTAATTAATTAACACAAATACGCGTAT
CTGCAGTCGACTTTGCCAGACCGGAGTCCGAACACAGCTCTTCCAGCATAATCAACCTCTGGATTACAAA
ATTTGTGAAAGATTGACTGGTATTCTTAACTATGTTGCTCCTTTTACGCTATGTGGATACGCTGCTTTAA
TGCCTTTGTATCATGCTATTGCTTCCCGTATGGCTTTCATTTTCTCCTCCTTGTATAAATCCTGGTTGCT
GTCTCTTTATGAGGAGTTGTGGCCCGTTGTCAGGCAACGTGGCGTGGTGTGCACTGTGTTTGCTGACGCA
ACCCCCACTGGTTGGGGCATTGCCACCACCTGTCAGCTCCTTTCCGGGACTTTCGCTTTCCCCCTCCCTA
TTGCCACGGCGGAACTCATCGCCGCCTGCCTTGCCCGCTGCTGGACAGGGGCTCGGCTGTTGGGCACTGA
CAATTCCGTGGTGTTGTCGGGGAAATCATCGTCCTTTCCTTGGCTGCTCGCCTGTGTTGCCACCTGGATT
CTGCGCGGGACGTCCTTCTGCTACGTCCCTTCGGCCCTCAATCCAGCGGACCTTCCTTCCCGCGGCCTGC
TGCCGGCTCTGCGGCCTCTTCCGCGTCTTCGCCTTCGCCCTCAGACGAGTCGGATCTCCCTTTGGGCCGC
CTCCCCGCTTAGTACTGGTACCTTTAAGACCAATGACTTACAAGGCAGCTGTAGATCTTAGCCACTTTTT
AAAAGAAAAGGGGGGACTGGAAGGGCTAATTCACTCCCAACGAAGACAAGATTCCGGAATTTATTTGTGA
AATTTGTGATGCTATTGCTTTATTTGTAAACCGGTGCAGCTGCTTTTTGCCTGTACTGGGTCTCTCTGGT
TAGACCAGATCTGAGCCTGGGAGCTCTCTGGCTAACTAGGGAACCCACTGCTTAAGCCTCAATAAAGCTT
GCCTTGAGTGCTTCAAGTAGTGTGTGCCCGTCTGTTGTGTGACTCTGGTAACTAGAGATCCCTCAGACCC
TTTTAGTCAGTGTGGAAAATCTCTAGCATCTAGAGTATGCAAAGCATGCATCTCAATTAGTCAGCAACCA
GGTGTGGAAAGTCCCCAGGCTCCCCAGCAGGCAGAAGTATGCAAAGCATGCATCTCAATTAGTCAGCAAC
CATAGTCCCGCCCCTAACTCCGCCCATCCCGCCCCTAACTCCGCCCAGTTCCGCCCATTCTCCGCCCCAT
GGCTGACTAATTTTTTTTATTTATGCAGAGGCCGAGGCCGCCTCGGCCTCTGAGCTATTCCAGAAGTAGT
GAGGAGGCTTTTTTGGAGGCCTAGGCTAGAGATCATAATCAGCCATACCACATTTGTAGAGGTTTTACTT
GCTTTAAAAAACCTCCCACACCTCCCCCTGAACCTGAAACATAAAATGAATGCAATTGTTGTTGTTAACT
TGTTTATTGCAGCTTATAATGGTTACAAATAAAGCAATAGCATCACAAATTTCACAAATAAAGCATTTTT
TTCACTGCATTCTAGTTGTGGTTTGTCCAAACTCATCAATGTATCTTATCATGTCTGCTAGCTGAGCGGG
CTTTTTTTTCTTAGGCCTTCTTCCGCTTCCTCGCTCACTGACTCGCTGCGCTCGGTCGTTCGGCTGCGGC
GAGCGGTATCAGCTCACTCAAAGGCGGTAATACGGTTATCCACAGAATCAGGGGATAACGCAGGAAAGAA
CATGTGAGCAAAAGGCCAGCAAAAGGCCAGGAACCGTAAAAAGGCCGCGTTGCTGGCGTTTTTCCATAGG
CTCCGCCCCCCTGACGAGCATCACAAAAATCGACGCTCAAGTCAGAGGTGGCGAAACCCGACAGGACTAT
AAAGATACCAGGCGTTTCCCCCTGGAAGCTCCCTCGTGCGCTCTCCTGTTCCGACCCTGCCGCTTACCGG
ATACCTGTCCGCCTTTCTCCCTTCGGGAAGCGTGGCGCTTTCTCATAGCTCACGCTGTAGGTATCTCAGT
TCGGTGTAGGTCGTTCGCTCCAAGCTGGGCTGTGTGCACGAACCCCCCGTTCAGCCCGACCGCTGCGCCT
TATCCGGTAACTATCGTCTTGAGTCCAACCCGGTAAGACACGACTTATCGCCACTGGCAGCAGCCACTGG
TAACAGGATTAGCAGAGCGAGGTATGTAGGCGGTGCTACAGAGTTCTTGAAGTGGTGGCCTAACTACGGC
TACACTAGAAGAACAGTATTTGGTATCTGCGCTCTGCTGAAGCCAGTTACCTTCGGAAAAAGAGTTGGTA
GCTCTTGATCCGGCAAACAAACCACCGCTGGTAGCGGTGGTTTTTTTGTTTGCAAGCAGCAGATTACGCG
CAGAAAAAAAGGATCTCAAGAAGATCCTTTGATCTTTTCTACGGGGTCTGACGCTCAGTGGAACGAAAAC
TCACGTTAAGGGATTTTGGTCATGAGATTATCAAAAAGGATCTTCACCTAGATCCTTTTAAATTAAAAAT
GAAGTTTTAAATCAATCTAAAGTATATATGAGTAAACTTGGTCTGACAGTTACCAATGCTTAATCAGTGA
GGCACCTATCTCAGCGATCTGTCTATTTCGTTCATCCATAGTTGCCTGACTCCTGCGCAGTCCAAAAAAA
AAGGCTCCAAAAGGAGCCTTTAATTGTATCGGTGGGCCCTTAGAAAAACTCATCGAGCATCAAATGAAAC
TGCAATTTATTCATATCAGGATTATCAATACCATATTTTTGAAAAAGCCGTTTCTGTAATGAAGGAGAAA
ACTCACCGAGGCAGTTCCATAGGATGGCAAGATCCTGGTATCGGTCTGCGATTCCGACTCGTCCAACATC
AATACAACCTATTAATTTCCCCTCGTCAAAAATAAGGTTATCAAGTGAGAAATCACCATGAGTGACGACT
GAATCCGGTGAGAATGGCAAAAGCTTATGCATTTCTTTCCAGACTTGTTCAACAGGCCAGCCATTACGCT
CGTCATCAAAATCACTCGCATCAACCAAACCGTTATTCATTCGTGATTGCGCCTGAGCGAGACGAAATAC
GCGATCGCTGTTAAAAGGACAATTACAAACAGGAATCGAATGCAACCGGCGCAGGAACACTGCCAGCGCA
TCAACAATATTTTCACCTGAATCAGGATATTCTTCTAATACCTGGAATGCTGTTTTCCCGGGGATCGCAG
TGGTGAGTAACCATGCATCATCAGGAGTACGGATAAAATGCTTGATGGTCGGAAGAGGCATAAATTCCGT
CAGCCAGTTTAGTCTGACCATCTCATCTGTAACATCATTGGCAACGCTACCTTTGCCATGTTTCAGAAAC
AACTCTGGCGCATCGGGCTTCCCATACAATCGATAGATTGTCGCACCTGATTGCCCGACATTATCGCGAG
CCCATTTATACCCATATAAATCAGCATCCATGTTGGAATTTAATCGCGGCCTCGAGCAAGACGTTTCCCG
TTGAATATGGCTCATAACACCCCTTGTATTACTGTTTATGTAAGCAGACAGTTTTATTGTTCATGATGAT
ATATTTTTATCTTGTGCAATGTAACATCAGAGATTTTGAGACACAACGTGGTTTAAACAAATAGTCAAAA
GCCTCCGGGCGACTAGTCGGGGTCATTAGTTCATAGCCCATATATGGAGTTCCG
Features (pLannotate 1.2.2; 28 found; start..end, strand, type, name):
      1..304     +  enhancer       CMV enhancer: human cytomegalovirus immediate early enhancer
    305..508     +  promoter       CMV promoter: human cytomegalovirus (CMV) immediate early promoter
    522..702     +  LTR            5' LTR (truncated): truncated 5' long terminal repeat (LTR) from HIV-1
    749..873     +  misc_feature   HIV-1 Ψ: packaging signal of human immunodeficiency virus type 1
    908..1020    +  misc_feature   cPPT/CTS: central polypurine tract and central termination sequence of HIV-1
   1085..1151    +  CDS            small t antigen (fragment): SV40 (simian virus 40) small t antigen
   1158..2336    +  promoter       EF-1α promoter: strong constitutive promoter for human elongation factor EF-1α
   2346..2370    +  protein_bind   attB1: mutant version of attB; recombination site for the Gateway® BP reaction BP Clonase™
   2397..3113    +  CDS            EGFP: EGFP is a basic (constitutively fluorescent) green fluorescent protein published in 1996, derived from Aequorea victoria. It is reported to be a rapidly-maturing weak dimer with moderate acid sensitivity.
   3115..3139    -  protein_bind   attB2: mutant version of attB; recombination site for the Gateway® BP reaction BP Clonase™
   3141..3169    +  CDS            3xHA (fragment): three tandem HA epitope tags
   3211..3235    +  promoter       SV40 promoter (fragment): SV40 early promoter
   3236..3307    +  promoter       SV40 promoter (fragment): SV40 enhancer and early promoter
   3331..3466    +  rep_origin     SV40 ori: SV40 origin of replication
   3523..3894    +  CDS            ble: BLE_STRHI - Experimental evidence at protein level: Swiss-Prot protein existence level 1. Binding protein with a strong affinity to the bleomycin family of antibiotics. From Streptoalloteichus hindustanus.
   3970..4558    +  misc_feature   WPRE: woodchuck hepatitis virus posttranscriptional regulatory element
   4553..4669    +  CDS            nef (fragment): NEF_SIVS4 - Experimental evidence at protein level: Swiss-Prot protein existence level 1. Interferes with TCR signaling from the cell membrane. Interacts with CD247/TCRZ (TCR zeta chain) and exert potent down- regulation of cell surface TCR/CD3 complexes. From Simian immunodeficiency virus (isolate F236/smH4) (SIV-sm) (Simian immunodeficiency virus sooty mangabey monkey).
   4680..4719    -  polyA_signal   SV40 poly(A) signal (fragment): SV40 polyadenylation signal
   4748..4928    +  LTR            5' LTR (truncated): truncated 5' long terminal repeat (LTR) from HIV-1
   4934..4970    +  promoter       SV40 promoter (fragment): SV40 early promoter
   4997..5207    +  promoter       SV40 promoter: SV40 early promoter
   5211..5294    +  CDS            large T antigen (fragment): large T antigen from SV40 (simian virus 40)
   5317..5438    +  polyA_signal   SV40 poly(A) signal: SV40 polyadenylation signal
   5661..6249    -  rep_origin     ori: high-copy-number ColE1/pMB1/pBR322/pUC origin of replication
   6421..6493    -  CDS            bla(M) (fragment): β-lactamase lacking the signal sequence; bla(M); allows cytosolic expression of β-lactamase
   6501..6540    -  terminator     fd terminator: central terminator from bacteriophage fd (Otsuka and Kunisawa, 1982)
   6550..7365    -  CDS            KanR: aminoglycoside phosphotransferase; aph(3')-Ia; confers resistance to kanamycin in bacteria or G418 (Geneticin®) in eukaryotes
   7508..7544    +  enhancer       CMV enhancer (fragment): human cytomegalovirus immediate early enhancer
