[The description below was written by a language model from this plasmid's Addgene catalogue record and pLannotate feature annotations shown in this document.]
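Description:
pSMPUW_6.19_Ex_Ef1a-EGFP-HA-SV40-Zeo is a lentiviral expression vector built on the pSMPUW-eMCS backbone, with a sequenced length of about 7.5 kb. In bacteria it is maintained through a ColE1/pUC-type origin and selected with kanamycin via an aph(3')-Ia KanR gene; only a short remnant of a β-lactamase gene is annotated. Although the origin is of a high-copy type, the catalogue lists the plasmid as low copy.

The viral genome is transcribed from a CMV enhancer/promoter fused to a truncated HIV-1 5' LTR, an arrangement that typically makes genomic RNA production in packaging cells independent of Tat. This is followed by the Ψ packaging signal and the cPPT/CTS element, which aids nuclear import of the reverse-transcribed genome. The payload contains two expression units. The human EF-1α promoter drives EGFP, which is flanked by attB1 and attB2 sites, suggesting the reporter was introduced by Gateway recombination, and is followed by an HA epitope, giving the C-terminal tag described in the record (annotated only as a fragment of a 3xHA element). Downstream, SV40 early promoter/origin sequences drive the Streptoalloteichus hindustanus ble gene, conferring Zeocin resistance for selection of transduced cells. A WPRE follows both units to enhance transcript stability and expression, and a second truncated LTR closes the genome, with SV40 sequences including a polyadenylation signal beyond it. No Rev response element is annotated.

The construct supports constitutive expression of HA-tagged EGFP in mammalian cells with Zeocin selection, and would plausibly serve as a fluorescent control or transduction marker, though the record does not state a specific application.
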