Addgene plasmid #128455: pSMPUW_6.19_Ex_Ef1a-EGFP-HA-SV40-Zeo
Purpose: lentiviral expression vector with Ef1a promoter, EGFP gene, C-terminal HA tag, SV40 promoter, and Zeo Resistance gene
Depositing lab: Lindy Barrett. Depositing organization: Broad Institute.
Backbone
  Vector backbone: pSMPUW-eMCS
  Backbone manufacturer: Cell Biolabs, Inc
  Backbone size w/o insert (bp): 4796
  Vector type: Lentiviral
Growth in bacteria
  Bacterial resistance: Kanamycin, 50 μg/mL
  Growth temperature: 30°C
  Growth strain: NEB Stable
  Copy number: Low Copy
Gene/Insert
  Gene/Insert name: Ef1a promoter, EGFP gene, C-terminal HA tag, SV40 promoter, and Zeocin Resistance gene
  Species: Synthetic
  Cloning method: Restriction Enzyme; 5′ cloning site Unknown (unknown if destroyed)
Terms and licenses: Academic/Nonprofit Terms; Industry Terms: Not Available to Industry
How to cite: pSMPUW_6.19_Ex_Ef1a-EGFP-HA-SV40-Zeo was a gift from Lindy Barrett (Addgene plasmid # 128455 ; http://n2t.net/addgene:128455 ; RRID:Addgene_128455)
